>Addgene plasmid #1508 | pPD61_125 | depositor full sequence | sequence record 119 | Author sequence
GAGCTCCACCGCGGTGGCGGCCGCTCTAGAACTAGTGGATCCACCGGTTCCATGGCTAGCCACGTGACGC
GTGGATCCCCCGGGCTGCAGGAATTCGATATCAAGCTTATCGATACCGTCGACCTCGAGGGGGGGCCCGG
TACCCAATTCGCCCTATAGTGAGTCGTATTACGCGCGCTCACTGGCCGTCGTTTTACAACGTCGTGACTG
GGAAAACCCTGGCGTTACCCAACTTAATCGCCTTGCAGCACATCCCCCTTTCGCCAGCTGGCGTAATAGC
GAAGAGGCCCGCACCGATCGCCCTTCCCAACAGTTGCGCAGCCTGAATGGCGAATGGG
[124 nt withheld, positions 339-462]
C
[91 nt withheld, positions 464-554]
A
[49 nt withheld, positions 556-604]
CCTTTGACGTTGGAGTCCACGTTCTTT
[37 nt withheld, positions 632-668]
ACCCTATCTCGGTCTATTCTTTTGATTTATAAGGGATTTTGCCGATTTCGGCCTATTGGTTAAAAAATGA
GCTGATTTAACAAAAATTTAACGCGAATTTTAACAAAATATTAACGCTTACAATTTAGGTGGCACTTTTC
GGGGAAATGTGCGCGGAACCCCTATTTGTTTATTTTTCTAAATACATTCAAATATGTATCCGCTCATGAG
ACAATAACCCTGATAAATGCTTCAATAATATTGAAAAAGGAAGAGTATGAGTATTCAACATTTCCGTGTC
GCCCTTATTCCCTTTTTTGCGGCATTTTGCCTTCCTGTTTTTGCTCACCCAGAAACGCTGGTGAAAGTAA
AAGATGCTGAAGATCAGTTGGGTGCACGAGTGGGTTACATCGAACTGGATCTCAACAGCGGTAAGATCCT
TGAGAGTTTTCGCCCCGAAGAACGTTTTCCAATGATGAGCACTTTTAAAGTTCTGCTATGTGGCGCGGTA
TTATCCCGTATTGACGCCGGGCAAGAGCAACTCGGTCGCCGCATACACTATTCTCAGAATGACTTGGTTG
AGTACTCACCAGTCACAGAAAAGCATCTTACGGATGGCATGACAGTAAGAGAATTATGCAGTGCTGCCAT
AACCATGAGTGATAACACTGCGGCCAACTTACTTCTGACAACGATCGGAGGACCGAAGGAGCTAACCGCT
TTTTTGCACAACATGGGGGATCATGTAACTCGCCTTGATCGTTGGGAACCGGAGCTGAATGAAGCCATAC
CAAACGACGAGCGTGACACCACGATGCCTGTAGCAATGGCAACAACGTTGCGCAAACTATTAACTGGCGA
ACTACTTACTCTAGCTTCCCGGCAACAATTAATAGACTGGATGGAGGCGGATAAAGTTGCAGGACCACTT
CTGCGCTCGGCCCTTCCGGCTGGCTGGTTTATTGCTGATAAATCTGGAGCCGGTGAGCGTGGGTCTCGCG
GTATCATTGCAGCACTGGGGCCAGATGGTAAGCCCTCCCGTATCGTAGTTATCTACACGACGGGGAGTCA
GGCAACTATGGATGAACGAAATAGACAGATCGCTGAGATAGGTGCCTCACTGATTAAGCATTGGTAACTG
TCAGACCAAGTTTACTCATATATACTTTAGATTGATTTAAAACTTCATTTTTAATTTAAAAGGATCTAGG
TGAAGATCCTTTTTGATAATCTCATGACCAAAATCCCTTAACGTGAGTTTTCGTTCCACTGAGCGTCAGA
CCCCGTAGAAAAGATCAAAGGATCTTCTTGAGATCCTTTTTTTCTGCGCGTAATCTGCTGCTTGCAAACA
AAAAAACCACCGCTACCAGCGGTGGTTTGTTTGCCGGATCAAGAGCTACCAACTCTTTTTCCGAAGGTAA
CTGGCTTCAGCAGAGCGCAGATACCAAATACTGTCCTTCTAGTGTAGCCGTAGTTAGGCCACCACTTCAA
GAACTCTGTAGCACCGCCTACATACCTCGCTCTGCTAATCCTGTTACCAGTGGCTGCTGCCAGTGGCGAT
AAGTCGTGTCTTACCGGGTTGGACTCAAGACGATAGTTACCGGATAAGGCGCAGCGGTCGGGCTGAACGG
GGGGTTCGTGCACACAGCCCAGCTTGGAGCGAACGACCTACACCGAACTGAGATACCTACAGCGTGAGCT
ATGAGAAAGCGCCACGCTTCCCGAAGGGAGAAAGGCGGACAGGTATCCGGTAAGCGGCAGGGTCGGAACA
GGAGAGCGCACGAGGGAGCTTCCAGGGGGAAACGCCTGGTATCTTTATAGTCCTGTCGGGTTTCGCCACC
TCTGACTTGAGCGTCGATTTTTGTGATGCTCGTCAGGGGGGCGGAGCCTATGGAAAAACGCCAGCAACGC
GGCCTTTTTACGGTTCCTGGCCTTTTGCTGGCCTTTTGCTCACATGTTCTTTCCTGCGTTATCCCCTGAT
TCTGTGGATAACCGTATTACCGCCTTTGAGTGAGCTGATACCGCTCGCCGCAGCCGAACGACCGAGCGCA
GCGAGTCAGTGAGCGAGGAAGCGGAAGAGCGCCCAATACGCAAACCGCCTCTCCCCGCGCGTTGGCCGAT
TCATTAATGCAGCTGGCACGACAGGTTTCCCGACTGGAAAGCGGGCAGTGAGCGCAACGCAATTAATGTG
AGTTAGCTCACTCATTAGGCACCCCAGGCTTTACACTTTATGCTTCCGGCTCGTATGTTGTGTGGAATTG
TGAGCGGATAACAATTTCACACAGGAAACAGCTATGACCATGATTACGCCAAGCGCGCAATTAACCCTCA
CTAAAGGGAACAAAAGCTG
Features (pLannotate 1.2.2; 13 found; start..end, strand, type, name):
      1..47      +  misc_feature   MCS (fragment): pBluescript multiple cloning site
     71..144     +  misc_feature   MCS (fragment): pBluescript multiple cloning site
    153..171     -  promoter       T7 promoter: promoter for bacteriophage T7 RNA polymerase
    179..334     +  CDS            lacZα (fragment): LacZα fragment of β-galactosidase; lacZ fragment
    339..767     +  rep_origin     f1 ori (sequence partly withheld): f1 bacteriophage origin of replication; arrow indicates direction of (+) strand synthesis
    820..924     +  promoter       AmpR promoter: bla
    925..1785    +  CDS            AmpR: β-lactamase; bla; confers resistance to ampicillin, carbenicillin, and related antibiotics
   1956..2544    +  rep_origin     ori: high-copy-number ColE1/pMB1/pBR322/pUC origin of replication
   2727..2819    +  CDS            lacI (fragment): lac repressor; lacI; The lac repressor binds to the lac operator to inhibit transcription in E. coli. This inhibition can be relieved by adding lactose or isopropyl-β-D-thiogalactopyranoside (IPTG).
   2832..2853    +  protein_bind   CAP binding site: CAP binding activates transcription in the presence of cAMP. E. coli catabolite activator protein
   2868..2898    +  promoter       lac promoter: promoter for the E. coli lac operon
   2906..2922    +  protein_bind   lac operator: The lac repressor binds to the lac operator to inhibit transcription in E. coli. This inhibition can be relieved by adding lactose or isopropyl-β-D-thiogalactopyranoside (IPTG). lac repressor encoded by lacI
   2967..2985    +  promoter       T3 promoter: promoter for bacteriophage T3 RNA polymerase
