[The description below was written by a language model from this plasmid's Addgene catalogue record and pLannotate feature annotations shown in this document.]
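Description:
pPD61_125 is a small (2,997 bp) empty backbone from a 1995 C. elegans vector kit, catalogued as a worm expression vector with no insert. The parental backbone is listed as unknown, but the annotated features correspond to a pBluescript-type phagemid. It has a high-copy ColE1/pUC origin for replication in E. coli, a β-lactamase gene with its own promoter for ampicillin selection, and an f1 phage origin that allows single-stranded DNA to be rescued with helper phage. The catalogue entry lists f1 origin elements in both orientations, whereas the feature table annotates only a single f1 origin.

The cloning region is a pBluescript-style polylinker, detected as two fragments separated by a short unannotated gap, which suggests the standard site array has been modified. It is flanked by T3 and T7 phage promoters pointing inward, so cloned DNA can be transcribed in vitro from either strand. Upstream lie the lac promoter, lac operator and CAP binding site, along with a remnant of lacI. A fragment of lacZα lies on the other side of the polylinker, the arrangement used for blue/white screening, although the record does not confirm that screening still works with the altered polylinker.

No worm promoter, reporter, 3' UTR or other nematode-specific element appears in the feature table, so despite its classification the plasmid appears to be a general cloning scaffold. It most plausibly serves as a starting or intermediate vector for restriction-enzyme assembly of C. elegans constructs, or as carrier plasmid DNA. The record does not state a specific purpose beyond referring to the kit documentation.
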