Addgene plasmid #1508: pPD61_125
Purpose: (Empty Backbone)
Depositing lab: Andrew Fire. Depositing organization: Carnegie Institution for Science.
Backbone
  Vector backbone: Unknown
  Backbone size (bp): 2997
  Vector type: Worm Expression
Growth in bacteria
  Bacterial resistance: Ampicillin, 100 μg/mL
  Growth temperature: 37°C
  Growth strain: DH5alpha
  Copy number: Unknown
Gene/Insert
  Gene/Insert name: None
  Tag / fusion protein: T7p, lacZN, OriF1>>, OriF1<<, T3p
  Cloning method: Restriction Enzyme
Terms and licenses: Academic/Nonprofit Terms; Industry Terms: Not Available to Industry
Depositor comments: See Fire Lab Vector Kit Documentation 1995. Fire Lab Miniprep Number pPD61.125, Ligation number NONE.
How to cite: pPD61_125 was a gift from Andrew Fire (Addgene plasmid # 1508 ; http://n2t.net/addgene:1508 ; RRID:Addgene_1508)
