>Addgene plasmid #1508 | pPD61_125 | addgene partial sequence | sequence record 16649 | 1508_m13reverse
GATACCTACTAAGGGACAAAAGCTGGAGCTCCACCGCGGTGGCGGCCGCTCTAGAACTAGTGGATCCACC
GGTTCCATGGCTAGCCACGTGACGCGTGGATCCCCCGGGCTGCAGGAATTCGATATCAAGCTTATCGATA
CCGTCGACCTCGAGGGGGGGCCCGGTACCCAATTCGCCCTATAGTGAGTCGTATTACGCGCGCTCACTGG
CCGTCGTTTTACAACGTCGTGACTGGGAAAACCCTGGCGTTACCCAACTTAATCGCCTTGCAGCACATCC
CCCTTTCGCCAGCTGGCGTAATAGCGAAGAGGCCCGCACCGATCGCCCTTCCCAACAGTTGCGCAGCCTG
AATGGCGAATGGG
[124 nt withheld, positions 364-487]
C
[91 nt withheld, positions 489-579]
A
[49 nt withheld, positions 581-629]
CCTTTGACGTTGGAGTCCACGTTCTTT
[37 nt withheld, positions 657-693]
ACCCTATCTCGGTCTATTCTTTTGATTTATAAGGGATTTTGCCGATTTCGGCCTATTGGTTAAAAAATGA
GCTGATTTAACAAAAATTTAACGCGAATTTTAACAAAATATTAACGCTTACAATTTAGGTGGCACTTTTC
GGGGAAATGTGCGCGGAACCCCTATTTGTTTATTTTTCTAAATACATTCAAATATGTATCCGCTCATGAG
ACAATAACCCTGATAAATGCTTCAATAATATTGAAAAAGGAAGAGTATGAGTATTCAACATTTCCGTGTC
GCCCTTAATTCCTTTTTTGCGGCATTTTNGCCCTTCCTGNTTTTGCTCACCCAAAAACGCTGGNGAAAAG
TAAAAANGCTGAAAANAANTTGGGTGCACNANNGGNTNAATNCNAANTGGATNTCAAAGCGGNAAAATCC
TTGAAANTTTNCCCCCNAAAAAAGTTTTCCAAGGAANAACNNTTTAANGTTNGCTATGNGGGNGGAATAA
NCCGNATGANCCCGGNAAAAAAAATCGGGGCCNCAAANATATTTCCAAAAGANTGGGGGNAAACCCCCCC
CCAAAAANCNTNNNGAGGGGGGAAAAAAAAAATNGCNGGGNCCCANCAAAGAAAANCGGGGCCNNTTTTT
AAAAATGGGAAAAAAAAAACCTTTTTTAAAAGGGAAAAATCCTTTTNGGGAAAAAAAAAAAAAAAANA
